>Addgene plasmid #74763 | pETDuet-msGC-NT2 | depositor full sequence | sequence record 141369 | pETDuet-msGC-NT2 sequence 7870 bps
GGGGAATTGTGAGCGGATAACAATTCCCCTCTAGAAATAATTTTGTTTAACTTTAAGAAGGAGATATACC
ATGGGCAGCAGCCATCACCATCATCACCACAGCCAGGATCCGCTCACTCTTAAGCATATGAGTGAGGCTT
TGCAACTCCTGACTGCTCCATCGAATGAATGCCTCCATGCAGCTGTGACGTCACTCACGAAGAATCAATC
AGATCACTACCATAAATACAATTGTTTGCGTAGATTACCAGACGACGTAAAAACTTGTAGAAATTACGCG
TACCTACAAGAAATTTACGACGCCGTGCGAGCAACTGACAGTGTCAACACGAAGGATTTTATGGCAAAAT
TAGGGGAATATTTAATTTTAACAGCCTTCTCGCACAATTGTCGGTTAGAGAGAGCGTTTAAATGTTTAGG
CACAAATTTAACAGAATTTCTGACCACACTAGACAGTGTTCATGACGTGTTGCACGATCAGGACACACCG
CTTAAAGATGAAACGATGGAGTACGAAGCGAATTTCGTATGCACGACCTCGCAAGAAGGGAAGATACAGT
TACACTTGACCACGGAAAGCGAACCAGTGGCGTACCTTTTAGTAGGCAGTCTGAAAGCCATAGCGAAACG
ACTGTATGATACACAGACAGACATAAGACTGAGGAGCTATACCAATGATCCTAGGAGGTTTAGGTACGAA
ATAAATGCAGTCCCACTACACCAGAAATCAAAAGAAGATAGCTGCGAACTTGTCAACGAGGCAGCTTCTG
TTGCCACCTCGACCAAAGTGACAGATTTGAAGATCGGCGTGGCTAGCTTCTGCAAAGCGTTTCCATGGCA
TTTCATCACTGATAAAAGGCTGGAACTCGTTCAATTGGGAGCTGGATTCATGCGCCTCTTCGGAACCCAC
TTGGCAACACACGGGTCTTCGCTGGGCACGTACTTCAGACTCCTGCGTCCAAGAGGAGTGCCGCTGGACT
TTCGCGAGATCCTCAAGCGTGTCAACACACCGTTCATGTTTTGCCTAAAGATGCCTGGTTCGACAGCACT
TGCCGAGGGTTTGGAGATCAAAGGACAAATGGTGTTCTGTGCCGAGTCAGATTCTTTGCTGTTTGTCGGG
TCCCCGTTCTTGGACGGTCTCGAAGGTCTGACTGGAAGGGGACTCTTCATATCCGATATACCTCTTCATG
ATGCGACGAGAGATGTCATCTTAGTCGGAGAACAGGCTAGGGCTCAGGATGGTTTGCGAAGACGAATGGA
CAAGCTGAAGAACTCAATAGAAGAAGCGAGCAAAGCAGTAGACAAGGAACGAGAGAAGAACGTCAGCCTG
CTGCATTTAATATTCCCACCCCACATCGCCAAAAGGCTTTGGCTAGGCGAGTGATAGAAGCTTGCGGCCG
CATAATGCTTAAGTCGAACAGAAAGTAATCGTATTGTACACGGCCGCATAATCGAAATTAATACGACTCA
CTATAGGGGAATTGTGAGCGGATAACAATTCCCCATCTTAGTATATTAGTTAAGTATAAGAAGGAGATAT
ACATATGTACGGGTTTGTGAACTATGCCCTCGAGCTCCTTGTGATGAAAACTTTTGACGAAGAAACATGG
GAGACGATAAAGAAAAAGGCCGACGTGGCTATGGAAGGCAGTTTCCTAGTGAGACAGATTTATGAGGATG
AGATCACTTATAATTTGATCACCGCTGCCGTTGAGGTCTTGCAAATACCCGCTGACGCTATATTGGAGCT
ATTTGGAAAAACGTTCTTCGAGTTTTGCCAAGATTCCGGGTATGATAAAATTCTGCAAGTACTTGGAGCC
ACGCCACGAGATTTTCTACAGAATCTGGACGGCCTGCACGATCATCTCGGGACATTATATCCTGGCATGA
GATCCCCCTCGTTCCGATGCACCGAGCGTCCTGAAGATGGCGCCCTTGTGCTTCATTATTACTCCGACAG
GCCTGGTCTGGAGCATATCGTTATTGGAATTGTAAAGACTGTGGCGAGCAAACTCCATAACACCGAAGTG
AAGGTGGAAATCCTAAAGACCAAAGAGGAATGTGACCACGTCCAGTTCTTGATCACTGAAACTTCCACCA
CCGGTAGGGTGTCTGCACCTGAGATAGCAGAGATTGAAACGTTGTCTCTTGAACCAAAAGTGAGTCCAGC
GACATTCTGCCGAGTGTTTCCATTCCATTTGATGTTTGATCGTGATCTGAACATCGTCCAAGCGGGACGT
ACTGTGTCTCGTCTACTCCCAAGAGTTACCAGACCAGGCTGTAAGATTACTGATGTCTTGGATACTGTGC
GTCCCCACTTAGAGATGACGTTTGCTAACGTCCTGGCTCATATTAACACGGTCTACGTTTTGAAAACCAA
ACCTGAAGAGATGAGTGTCACTGATCCTCATGAGGAAATCGCTTCTCTTCGCTTGAAAGGTCAAATGCTG
TACATTCCAGAAACAGACGTGGTTGTATTCCAGTGTTATCCAAGTGTGACCAATTTGGACGATCTGACTC
GCCGCGGCCTATGCATTGCTGACATTCCACTTCACGATGCGACACGAGACCTGGTTCTCATGTCCGAGCA
ATTTGAAGCTGATTATAAGCTGACCCAGAATCTGGAAGTTTTGACTGACAAACTTCAACAAACATTCCGA
GAGCTGGAATTGGAAAAACAGAAGACGGACAGGCTTCTTTACTCAGTGCTGCCTATAAGCGTGGCCACTG
AACTTCGTCACCGTCGCTGAAAGGGCGAATTCTGCAGATATCGGCCGGCCACGCGATCGCTGACGTCGGT
ACCCTCGAGTCTGGTAAAGAAACCGCTGCTGCGAAATTTGAACGCCAGCACATGGACTCGTCTACTAGCG
CAGCTTAATTAACCTAGGCTGCTGCCACCGCTGAGCAATAACTAGCATAACCCCTTGGGGCCTCTAAACG
GGTCTTGAGGGGTTTTTTGCTGAAAGGAGGAACTATATCCGGATTGGCGAATGGG
[124 nt withheld, positions 2996-3119]
C
[91 nt withheld, positions 3121-3211]
A
[49 nt withheld, positions 3213-3261]
CCTTTGACGTTGGAGTCCACGTTCTTT
[37 nt withheld, positions 3289-3325]
ACCCTATCTCGGTCTATTCTTTTGATTTATAAGGGATTTTGCCGATTTCGGCCTATTGGTTAAAAAATGA
GCTGATTTAACAAAAATTTAACGCGAATTTTAACAAAATATTAACGTTTACAATTTCTGGCGGCACGATG
GCATGAGATTATCAAAAAGGATCTTCACCTAGATCCTTTTAAATTAAAAATGAAGTTTTAAATCAATCTA
AAGTATATATGAGTAAACTTGGTCTGACAGTTACCAATGCTTAATCAGTGAGGCACCTATCTCAGCGATC
TGTCTATTTCGTTCATCCATAGTTGCCTGACTCCCCGTCGTGTAGATAACTACGATACGGGAGGGCTTAC
CATCTGGCCCCAGTGCTGCAATGATACCGCGAGACCCACGCTCACCGGCTCCAGATTTATCAGCAATAAA
CCAGCCAGCCGGAAGGGCCGAGCGCAGAAGTGGTCCTGCAACTTTATCCGCCTCCATCCAGTCTATTAAT
TGTTGCCGGGAAGCTAGAGTAAGTAGTTCGCCAGTTAATAGTTTGCGCAACGTTGTTGCCATTGCTACAG
GCATCGTGGTGTCACGCTCGTCGTTTGGTATGGCTTCATTCAGCTCCGGTTCCCAACGATCAAGGCGAGT
TACATGATCCCCCATGTTGTGCAAAAAAGCGGTTAGCTCCTTCGGTCCTCCGATCGTTGTCAGAAGTAAG
TTGGCCGCAGTGTTATCACTCATGGTTATGGCAGCACTGCATAATTCTCTTACTGTCATGCCATCCGTAA
GATGCTTTTCTGTGACTGGTGAGTACTCAACCAAGTCATTCTGAGAATAGTGTATGCGGCGACCGAGTTG
CTCTTGCCCGGCGTCAATACGGGATAATACCGCGCCACATAGCAGAACTTTAAAAGTGCTCATCATTGGA
AAACGTTCTTCGGGGCGAAAACTCTCAAGGATCTTACCGCTGTTGAGATCCAGTTCGATGTAACCCACTC
GTGCACCCAACTGATCTTCAGCATCTTTTACTTTCACCAGCGTTTCTGGGTGAGCAAAAACAGGAAGGCA
AAATGCCGCAAAAAAGGGAATAAGGGCGACACGGAAATGTTGAATACTCATACTCTTCCTTTTTCAATCA
TGATTGAAGCATTTATCAGGGTTATTGTCTCATGAGCGGATACATATTTGAATGTATTTAGAAAAATAAA
CAAATAGGTCATGACCAAAATCCCTTAACGTGAGTTTTCGTTCCACTGAGCGTCAGACCCCGTAGAAAAG
ATCAAAGGATCTTCTTGAGATCCTTTTTTTCTGCGCGTAATCTGCTGCTTGCAAACAAAAAAACCACCGC
TACCAGCGGTGGTTTGTTTGCCGGATCAAGAGCTACCAACTCTTTTTCCGAAGGTAACTGGCTTCAGCAG
AGCGCAGATACCAAATACTGTCCTTCTAGTGTAGCCGTAGTTAGGCCACCACTTCAAGAACTCTGTAGCA
CCGCCTACATACCTCGCTCTGCTAATCCTGTTACCAGTGGCTGCTGCCAGTGGCGATAAGTCGTGTCTTA
CCGGGTTGGACTCAAGACGATAGTTACCGGATAAGGCGCAGCGGTCGGGCTGAACGGGGGGTTCGTGCAC
ACAGCCCAGCTTGGAGCGAACGACCTACACCGAACTGAGATACCTACAGCGTGAGCTATGAGAAAGCGCC
ACGCTTCCCGAAGGGAGAAAGGCGGACAGGTATCCGGTAAGCGGCAGGGTCGGAACAGGAGAGCGCACGA
GGGAGCTTCCAGGGGGAAACGCCTGGTATCTTTATAGTCCTGTCGGGTTTCGCCACCTCTGACTTGAGCG
TCGATTTTTGTGATGCTCGTCAGGGGGGCGGAGCCTATGGAAAAACGCCAGCAACGCGGCCTTTTTACGG
TTCCTGGCCTTTTGCTGGCCTTTTGCTCACATGTTCTTTCCTGCGTTATCCCCTGATTCTGTGGATAACC
GTATTACCGCCTTTGAGTGAGCTGATACCGCTCGCCGCAGCCGAACGACCGAGCGCAGCGAGTCAGTGAG
CGAGGAAGCGGAAGAGCGCCTGATGCGGTATTTTCTCCTTACGCATCTGTGCGGTATTTCACACCGCATA
TATGGTGCACTCTCAGTACAATCTGCTCTGATGCCGCATAGTTAAGCCAGTATACACTCCGCTATCGCTA
CGTGACTGGGTCATGGCTGCGCCCCGACACCCGCCAACACCCGCTGACGCGCCCTGACGGGCTTGTCTGC
TCCCGGCATCCGCTTACAGACAAGCTGTGACCGTCTCCGGGAGCTGCATGTGTCAGAGGTTTTCACCGTC
ATCACCGAAACGCGCGAGGCAGCTGCGGTAAAGCTCATCAGCGTGGTCGTGAAGCGATTCACAGATGTCT
GCCTGTTCATCCGCGTCCAGCTCGTTGAGTTTCTCCAGAAGCGTTAATGTCTGGCTTCTGATAAAGCGGG
CCATGTTAAGGGCGGTTTTTTCCTGTTTGGTCACTGATGCCTCCGTGTAAGGGGGATTTCTGTTCATGGG
GGTAATGATACCGATGAAACGAGAGAGGATGCTCACGATACGGGTTACTGATGATGAACATGCCCGGTTA
CTGGAACGTTGTGAGGGTAAACAACTGGCGGTATGGATGCGGCGGGACCAGAGAAAAATCACTCAGGGTC
AATGCCAGCGCTTCGTTAATACAGATGTAGGTGTTCCACAGGGTAGCCAGCAGCATCCTGCGATGCAGAT
CCGGAACATAATGGTGCAGGGCGCTGACTTCCGCGTTTCCAGACTTTACGAAACACGGAAACCGAAGACC
ATTCATGTTGTTGCTCAGGTCGCAGACGTTTTGCAGCAGCAGTCGCTTCACGTTCGCTCGCGTATCGGTG
ATTCATTCTGCTAACCAGTAAGGCAACCCCGCCAGCCTAGCCGGGTCCTCAACGACAGGAGCACGATCAT
GCTAGTCATGCCCCGCGCCCACCGGAAGGAGCTGACTGGGTTGAAGGCTCTCAAGGGCATCGGTCGAGAT
CCCGGTGCCTAATGAGTGAGCTAACTTACATTAATTGCGTTGCGCTCACTGCCCGCTTTCCAGTCGGGAA
ACCTGTCGTGCCAGCTGCATTAATGAATCGGCCAACGCGCGGGGAGAGGCGGTTTGCGTATTGGGCGCCA
GGGTGGTTTTTCTTTTCACCAGTGAGACGGGCAACAGCTGATTGCCCTTCACCGCCTGGCCCTGAGAGAG
TTGCAGCAAGCGGTCCACGCTGGTTTGCCCCAGCAGGCGAAAATCCTGTTTGATGGTGGTTAACGGCGGG
ATATAACATGAGCTGTCTTCGGTATCGTCGTATCCCACTACCGAGATGTCCGCACCAACGCGCAGCCCGG
ACTCGGTAATGGCGCGCATTGCGCCCAGCGCCATCTGATCGTTGGCAACCAGCATCGCAGTGGGAACGAT
GCCCTCATTCAGCATTTGCATGGTTTGTTGAAAACCGGACATGGCACTCCAGTCGCCTTCCCGTTCCGCT
ATCGGCTGAATTTGATTGCGAGTGAGATATTTATGCCAGCCAGCCAGACGCAGACGCGCCGAGACAGAAC
TTAATGGGCCCGCTAACAGCGCGATTTGCTGGTGACCCAATGCGACCAGATGCTCCACGCCCAGTCGCGT
ACCGTCTTCATGGGAGAAAATAATACTGTTGATGGGTGTCTGGTCAGAGACATCAAGAAATAACGCCGGA
ACATTAGTGCAGGCAGCTTCCACAGCAATGGCATCCTGGTCATCCAGCGGATAGTTAATGATCAGCCCAC
TGACGCGTTGCGCGAGAAGATTGTGCACCGCCGCTTTACAGGCTTCGACGCCGCTTCGTTCTACCATCGA
CACCACCACGCTGGCACCCAGTTGATCGGCGCGAGATTTAATCGCCGCGACAATTTGCGACGGCGCGTGC
AGGGCCAGACTGGAGGTGGCAACGCCAATCAGCAACGACTGTTTGCCCGCCAGTTGTTGTGCCACGCGGT
TGGGAATGTAATTCAGCTCCGCCATCGCCGCTTCCACTTTTTCCCGCGTTTTCGCAGAAACGTGGCTGGC
CTGGTTCACCACGCGGGAAACGGTCTGATAAGAGACACCGGCATACTCTGCGACATCGTATAACGTTACT
GGTTTCACATTCACCACCCTGAATTGACTCTCTTCCGGGCGCTATCATGCCATACCGCGAAAGGTTTTGC
GCCATTCGATGGTGTCCGGGATCTCGACGCTCTCCCTTATGCGACTCCTGCATTAGGAAGCAGCCCAGTA
GTAGGTTGAGGCCGTTGAGCACCGCCGCCGCAAGGAATGGTGCATGCAAGGAGATGGCGCCCAACAGTCC
CCCGGCCACGGGGCCTGCCACCATACCCACGCCGAAACAAGCGCTCATGAGCCCGAAGTGGCGAGCCCGA
TCTTCCCCATCGGTGATGTCGGCGATATAGGCGCCAGCAACCGCACCTGTGGCGCCGGTGATGCCGGCCA
CGATGCGTCCGGCGTAGAGGATCGAGATCGATCTCGATCCCGCGAAATTAATACGACTCACTATA
Features (pLannotate 1.2.2; 21 found; start..end, strand, type, name):
      3..27      +  protein_bind   lac operator: The lac repressor binds to the lac operator to inhibit transcription in E. coli. This inhibition can be relieved by adding lactose or isopropyl-β-D-thiogalactopyranoside (IPTG). lac repressor encoded by lacI
     42..64      +  RBS            RBS: efficient ribosome binding site from bacteriophage T7 gene 10 (Olins and Rangwala, 1989)
   1459..1477    +  promoter       T7 promoter: promoter for bacteriophage T7 RNA polymerase
   1478..1502    +  protein_bind   lac operator: The lac repressor binds to the lac operator to inhibit transcription in E. coli. This inhibition can be relieved by adding lactose or isopropyl-β-D-thiogalactopyranoside (IPTG). lac repressor encoded by lacI
   1545..2747    +  CDS            GUCY1B1 (fragment): GCYB1_HUMAN - Also known as GUC1B3, GUCSB3, GUCY1B3. Experimental evidence at protein level: Swiss-Prot protein existence level 1. Mediates responses to nitric oxide (NO) by catalyzing the biosynthesis of the signaling molecule cGMP. From Homo sapiens (Human).
   2816..2857    +  CDS            S-Tag (fragment): affinity and epitope tag derived from pancreatic ribonuclease A
   2887..2904    +  CDS            SET1 (fragment): solubility-enhancement tag derived from T7 phage gene 10B
   2912..2959    +  terminator     T7 terminator: transcription terminator for bacteriophage T7 RNA polymerase
   2996..3451    +  rep_origin     f1 ori (sequence partly withheld): f1 bacteriophage origin of replication; arrow indicates direction of (+) strand synthesis
   3566..4426    -  CDS            AmpR: β-lactamase; bla; confers resistance to ampicillin, carbenicillin, and related antibiotics
   4427..4519    -  promoter       AmpR promoter: bla
   4600..5188    +  rep_origin     ori: high-copy-number ColE1/pMB1/pBR322/pUC origin of replication
   5374..5516    -  misc_feature   bom: basis of mobility region from pBR322
   5618..5809    -  CDS            rop: Rop protein, which maintains plasmids at low copy number; rop
   5826..6206    +  CDS            YPB1_ECOLX: Protein predicted: Swiss-Prot protein existence level 4. From Escherichia coli.
   6268..6332    -  CDS            TcR (fragment): tetracycline efflux protein; tet; confers resistance to tetracycline
   6347..6368    -  protein_bind   CAP binding site: CAP binding activates transcription in the presence of cAMP. E. coli catabolite activator protein
   6381..7463    -  CDS            lacI: lac repressor; lacI; The lac repressor binds to the lac operator to inhibit transcription in E. coli. This inhibition can be relieved by adding lactose or isopropyl-β-D-thiogalactopyranoside (IPTG).
   7464..7541    -  promoter       lacI promoter: lacI
   7549..7828    -  CDS            TcR (fragment): tetracycline efflux protein; tet; confers resistance to tetracycline
   7854..2       +  promoter       T7 promoter (across the origin): promoter for bacteriophage T7 RNA polymerase
