[The description below was written by a language model from this plasmid's Addgene catalogue record and pLannotate feature annotations shown in this document.]
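Description:
pETDuet-msGC-NT2 is a bacterial co-expression plasmid built on the Novagen pETDuet-1 backbone, designed to produce N-terminal fragments of both subunits of soluble guanylyl cyclase (sGC) from the tobacco hornworm Manduca sexta in E. coli. The 7,870 bp plasmid carries a ColE1/pBR322-type origin together with the rop gene and bom region, an f1 origin, and a β-lactamase gene for ampicillin selection. It also encodes lacI, so the lac repressor is supplied from the plasmid itself.

The payload consists of two independent expression cassettes, each driven by a T7 promoter followed by a lac operator. Transcription therefore requires a host that supplies T7 RNA polymerase and is induced with IPTG. The first cassette, which spans the sequence origin and includes the T7 gene 10 ribosome binding site, holds a 1,311 bp insert encoding residues 49–471 of the alpha subunit, cloned between BamHI and HindIII so that it is fused to the N-terminal His-tag provided by the backbone. This alpha insert was not annotated in the feature table. The second cassette holds a 1,203 bp beta subunit fragment cloned between NdeI and EcoRI. The annotation software labels it by homology to human GUCY1B1, but the catalogue identifies it as the Manduca sequence. No tag is recorded for the beta fragment, and the S-tag remnant detected downstream appears to be leftover backbone sequence. A single T7 terminator follows the second cassette.

Co-expressing the two fragments lets a truncated alpha/beta heterodimer assemble, with the His-tag on alpha available for affinity purification. The associated publication concerns allostery in recombinant Manduca sGC.
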