Addgene plasmid #74763: pETDuet-msGC-NT2
Purpose: expresses the N-terminal fragment of manduca sexta soluble guanylyl cyclase subunits alpha and beta
Depositing lab: William Montfort. Depositing organization: University of Arizona. Publication: Allostery in recombinant soluble guanylyl cyclase from Manduca sexta. Hu X, Murata LB, Weichsel A, Brailey JL, Roberts SA, Nighorn A, Montfort WR. J Biol Chem. 2008 Jul 25;283(30):20968-77. doi: 10.1074/jbc.M801501200. Epub 2008 May 30. PubMed 18515359.
Backbone
  Vector backbone: pETDuet-1
  Backbone manufacturer: Novagen
  Backbone size w/o insert (bp): 5420
  Total vector size (bp): 7870
  Vector type: Bacterial Expression
Growth in bacteria
  Bacterial resistance: Ampicillin, 100 μg/mL
  Growth temperature: 37°C
  Growth strain: DH5alpha
  Copy number: Unknown
Gene/Insert 1
  Gene/Insert name: fragment of alfa subunit of sGC (alt name: alpha msGC)
  Species: manduca sexta (tobacco hornworm)
  Insert size (bp): 1311
  Mutation: fragment 49-471 of the alfa subunit
  GenBank ID: AF062750
  Promoter: T7
  Tag / fusion protein: His-tag (N terminal on backbone)
  Cloning method: Restriction Enzyme; 5′ cloning site BanHI (not destroyed); 3′ cloning site HindIII (not destroyed)
  Sequencing primers: 5′ ATGCGTCCGGCGTAGA; 3′ GATTATGCGGCCGTGTACAA
Gene/Insert 2
  Gene/Insert name: fragment of beta subunit of sGC (alt name: beta msGC)
  Species: manduca sexta (tobacco hornworm)
  Insert size (bp): 1203
  GenBank ID: AF062751
  Promoter: T7
  Cloning method: Restriction Enzyme; 5′ cloning site NdeI (not destroyed); 3′ cloning site EcorI (not destroyed)
  Sequencing primers: 5′ TTGTACACGGCCGCATAATC; 3′ GCTAGTTATTGCTCAG
Terms and licenses: Academic/Nonprofit Terms; Industry Terms: Not Available to Industry
How to cite: pETDuet-msGC-NT2 was a gift from William Montfort (Addgene plasmid # 74763 ; http://n2t.net/addgene:74763 ; RRID:Addgene_74763)
