>Addgene plasmid #74763 | pETDuet-msGC-NT2 | addgene partial sequence | sequence record 142781 | DuetUP2 5'-GATTATGCGGCCGTGTACAA-3'
AGCTTCTATCACTCGCCTAGCCAAAGCCTTTTGGCGATGTGGGGTGGGAATATTAAATGCAGCAGGCTGA
CGTTCTTCTCTCGTTCCTTGTCTACTGCTTTGCTCGCTTCTTCTATTGAGTTCTTCAGCTTGTCCATTCG
TCTTCGCAAACCATCCTGAGCCCTAGCCTGTTCTCCGACTAAGATGACATCTCTCGTCGCATCATGAAGA
GGTATATCGGATATGAAGAGTCCCCTTCCAGTCAGACCTTCGAGACCGTCCAAGAACGGGGACCCGACAA
ACAGCAAAGAATCTGACTCGGCACAGAACACCATTTGTCCTTTGATCTCCAAACCCTCGGCAAGTGCTGT
CGAACCAGGCATCTTTAGGCAAAACATGAACGGTGTGTTGACACGCTTGAGGATCTCGCGAAAGTCCAGC
GGCACTCCTCTTGGACGCAGGAGTCTGAAGTACGTGCCCAGCGAAGACCCGTGTGTTGCCAAGTGGGTTC
CGAAGAGGCGCATGAATCCAGCTCCCAATTGAACGAGTTCCAGCCTTTTATCAGTGATGAAATGCCATGG
AAACGCTTTGCAGAAGCTAGCCACGCCGATCTTCAAATCTGTCACTTTGGTCGAGGTGGCAACAGAAGCT
GCCTCGTTGACAAGTTCGCAGCTATCTTCTTTTGATTTCTGGTGTAGTGGGACTGCATTTATTTCGTACC
TAAACCTCCTAGGATCATTGGTATAGCTCCTCAGTCTTATGTCTGTCTGTGTATCATACAGTCGTTTCGC
TATGGCTTTCAGACTGCCTACTAAA
