>Addgene plasmid #74763 | pETDuet-msGC-NT2 | addgene partial sequence | sequence record 142782 | pBRrevBam 5'-GGTGATGTCGGCGATATAGG-3'
ATGCGTCCGGCGTAGAGGATCGAGATCGATCTCGATCCCGCGAAATTAATACGACTCACTATAGGGGAAT
TGTGAGCGGATAACAATTCCCCTCTAGAAATAATTTTGTTTAACTTTAAGAAGGAGATATACCATGGGCA
GCAGCCATCACCATCATCACCACAGCCAGGATCCGCTCACTCTTAAGCATATGAGTGAGGCTTTGCAACT
CCTGACTGCTCCATCGAATGAATGCCTCCATGCAGCTGTGACGTCACTCACGAAGAATCAATCAGATCAC
TACCATAAATACAATTGTTTGCGTAGATTACCAGACGACGTAAAAACTTGTAGAAATTACGCGTACCTAC
AAGAAATTTACGACGCCGTGCGAGCAACTGACAGTGTCAACACGAAGGATTTTATGGCAAAATTAGGGGA
ATATTTAATTTTAACAGCCTTCTCGCACAATTGTCGGTTAGAGAGAGCGTTTAAATGTTTAGGCACAAAT
TTAACAGAATTTCTGACCACACTAGACAGTGTTCATGACGTGTTGCACGATCAGGACACACCGCTTAAAG
ATGAAACGATGGAGTACGAAGCGAATTTCGTATGCACGACCTCGCAAGAAGGGAAGATACAGTTACACTT
GACCACGGAAAGCGAACCAGTGGCGTACCTTTTAGTAGGCAGTCTGAAAGCCATAGCGAAACGACTGTAT
GATACACAGACAGACATAAGACTGAGGAGCTATACCAATGATCCTAGGAGGTT
