>Addgene plasmid #74763 | pETDuet-msGC-NT2 | addgene partial sequence | sequence record 146119 | T7term 5'-GCTAGTTATTGCTCAGCGG-3'
ATGTGCTGGCGTTCAAATTTCGCAGCAGCGGTTTCTTTACCAGACTCGAGGGTACCGACGTCAGCGATCG
CGTGGCCGGCCGAATCTGCAGAATTCGCCCTTTCAGCGACGGTGACGAAGTTCAGTGGCCACGCTTATAG
GCAGCACTGAGTAAAGAAGCCTGTCCGTCTTCTGTTTTTCCAATTCCAGCTCTCGGAATGTTTGTTGAAG
TTTGTCAGTCAAAACTTCCAGATTCTGGGTCAGCTTATAATCAGCTTCAAATTGCTCGGACATGAGAACC
AGGTCTCGTGTCGCATCGTGAAGTGGAATGTCAGCAATGCATAGGCCGCGGCGAGTCAGATCGTCCAAAT
TGGTCACACTTGGATAACACTGGAATACAACCACGTCTGTTTCTGGAATGTACAGCATTTGACCTTTCAA
GCGAAGAGAAGCGATTTCCTCATGAGGATCAGTGACACTCATCTCTTCAGGTTTGGTTTTCAAAACGTAG
ACCGTGTTAATATGAGCCAGGACGTTAGCAAACGTCATCTCTAAGTGGGGACGCACAGTATCCAAGACAT
CAGTAATCTTACAGCCTGGTCTGGTAACTCTTGGGAGTAGACGAGACACAGTACGTCCCGCTTGGACGAT
GTTCAGATCACGATCAAACATCAAATGGAATGGAAACACTCGGCAGAATGTCGCTGGACTCACTTTTGGT
TCAAGAGACAACGTTTCAATCTCTGCTATCTCAGGTGCAGACACCCTACCGGTGGTGGAAGTTTCAGTGA
TCAAGAACTGGACGTGGTCACATTC
